>Addgene plasmid #161291 | pDONR221-SLC30A10_STOP | addgene full sequence | sequence record 369870 | Addgene NGS Result
CAAATAATGATTTTATTTTGACTGATAGTGACCTGTTCGTTGCAACACATTGATGAGCAATGCTTTTTTA
TAATGCCAACTTTGTACAAAAAAGCAGGCTCCACCATGGGCCGCTACTCCGGCAAGACCTGCAGGCTGCT
GTTCATGCTGGTGCTGACAGTGGCCTTCTTTGTGGCCGAGCTGGTGTCCGGCTATCTGGGCAACTCTATC
GCCCTGCTGTCCGACTCTTTTAATATGCTGTCCGATCTGATCTCTCTGTGCGTGGGACTGAGCGCCGGAT
ACATCGCACGGAGACCTACCAGAGGCTTCTCCGCCACATACGGCTATGCAAGGGCAGAGGTGGTGGGCGC
CCTGAGCAACGCCGTGTTTCTGACCGCCCTGTGCTTCACAATCTTTGTGGAGGCCGTGCTGAGGCTGGCA
AGACCTGAGAGGATCGACGATCCAGAGCTGGTGCTGATCGTGGGCGTGCTGGGCCTGCTGGTGAATGTGG
TGGGCCTGCTGATCTTCCAGGACTGCGCAGCATGGTTTGCATGCTGTCTGAGGGGCAGATCCAGGCGCCT
GCAGCAGAGGCAGCAGCTGGCCGAGGGATGCGTGCCAGGAGCCTTCGGCGGACCTCAGGGCGCCGAGGAC
CCAAGGAGAGCAGCAGATCCAACCGCACCAGGAAGCGATTCCGCCGTGACCCTGAGGGGCACATCTGTGG
AGAGGAAGCGCGAGAAGGGAGCAACCGTGTTCGCAAACGTGGCAGGCGACTCCTTTAACACACAGAATGA
GCCTGAGGATATGATGAAGAAGGAGAAGAAGTCTGAGGCCCTGAATATCAGAGGCGTGCTGCTGCACGTG
ATGGGCGACGCACTGGGATCCGTGGTGGTGGTCATCACAGCCATCATCTTCTACGTGCTGCCCCTGAAGT
CTGAGGACCCTTGCAACTGGCAGTGTTATATCGATCCAAGCCTGACCGTGCTGATGGTCATCATCATCCT
GAGCTCCGCCTTTCCTCTGATCAAGGAGACAGCCGCCATCCTGCTGCAGATGGTGCCAAAGGGCGTGAAT
ATGGAGGAGCTGATGTCTAAGCTGAGCGCCGTGCCAGGCATCTCTAGCGTGCACGAGGTGCACATCTGGG
AGCTGGTGAGCGGCAAGATCATCGCCACCCTGCACATCAAGTACCCCAAGGACCGCGGCTATCAGGATGC
CTCCACCAAGATCCGGGAGATCTTCCACCACGCCGGCATCCACAACGTGACAATCCAGTTTGAGAATGTG
GACCTGAAGGAGCCACTGGAGCAGAAGGATCTGCTGCTGCTGTGCAACAGCCCCTGTATCTCCAAGGGAT
GCGCAAAGCAGCTGTGCTGTCCACCTGGCGCCCTGCCACTGGCACACGTGAACGGCTGTGCCGAGCACAA
TGGCGGCCCTTCTCTGGACACCTACGGATCTGATGGACTGAGCAGGAGGGACGCAAGAGAGGTGGCAATC
GAGGTGTCCCTGGACTCTTGCCTGAGCGATCACGGCCAGAGCCTGAACAAGACCCAGGAGGATCAGTGTT
ATGTGAATAGGACACACTTTTAAGACCCAGCTTTCTTGTACAAAGTTGGCATTATAAGAAAGCATTGCTT
ATCAATTTGTTGCAACGAACAGGTCACTATCAGTCAAAATAAAATCATTATTTGCCATCCAGCTGATATC
CCCTATAGTGAGTCGTATTACATGGTCATAGCTGTTTCCTGGCAGCTCTGGCCCGTGTCTCAAAATCTCT
GATGTTACATTGCACAAGATAAAAATATATCATCATGAACAATAAAACTGTCTGCTTACATAAACAGTAA
TACAAGGGGTGTTATGAGCCATATTCAACGGGAAACGTCGAGGCCGCGATTAAATTCCAACATGGATGCT
GATTTATATGGGTATAAATGGGCTCGCGATAATGTCGGGCAATCAGGTGCGACAATCTATCGCTTGTATG
GGAAGCCCGATGCGCCAGAGTTGTTTCTGAAACATGGCAAAGGTAGCGTTGCCAATGATGTTACAGATGA
GATGGTCAGACTAAACTGGCTGACGGAATTTATGCCTCTTCCGACCATCAAGCATTTTATCCGTACTCCT
GATGATGCATGGTTACTCACCACTGCGATCCCCGGAAAAACAGCATTCCAGGTATTAGAAGAATATCCTG
ATTCAGGTGAAAATATTGTTGATGCGCTGGCAGTGTTCCTGCGCCGGTTGCATTCGATTCCTGTTTGTAA
TTGTCCTTTTAACAGCGATCGCGTATTTCGTCTCGCTCAGGCGCAATCACGAATGAATAACGGTTTGGTT
GATGCGAGTGATTTTGATGACGAGCGTAATGGCTGGCCTGTTGAACAAGTCTGGAAAGAAATGCATAAAC
TTTTGCCATTCTCACCGGATTCAGTCGTCACTCATGGTGATTTCTCACTTGATAACCTTATTTTTGACGA
GGGGAAATTAATAGGTTGTATTGATGTTGGACGAGTCGGAATCGCAGACCGATACCAGGATCTTGCCATC
CTATGGAACTGCCTCGGTGAGTTTTCTCCTTCATTACAGAAACGGCTTTTTCAAAAATATGGTATTGATA
ATCCTGATATGAATAAATTGCAGTTTCATTTGATGCTCGATGAGTTTTTCTAATCAGAATTGGTTAATTG
GTTGTAACACTGGCAGAGCATTACGCTGACTTGACGGGACGGCGCAAGCTCATGACCAAAATCCCTTAAC
GTGAGTTACGCGTCGTTCCACTGAGCGTCAGACCCCGTAGAAAAGATCAAAGGATCTTCTTGAGATCCTT
TTTTTCTGCGCGTAATCTGCTGCTTGCAAACAAAAAAACCACCGCTACCAGCGGTGGTTTGTTTGCCGGA
TCAAGAGCTACCAACTCTTTTTCCGAAGGTAACTGGCTTCAGCAGAGCGCAGATACCAAATACTGTTCTT
CTAGTGTAGCCGTAGTTAGGCCACCACTTCAAGAACTCTGTAGCACCGCCTACATACCTCGCTCTGCTAA
TCCTGTTACCAGTGGCTGCTGCCAGTGGCGATAAGTCGTGTCTTACCGGGTTGGACTCAAGACGATAGTT
ACCGGATAAGGCGCAGCGGTCGGGCTGAACGGGGGGTTCGTGCACACAGCCCAGCTTGGAGCGAACGACC
TACACCGAACTGAGATACCTACAGCGTGAGCTATGAGAAAGCGCCACGCTTCCCGAAGGGAGAAAGGCGG
ACAGGTATCCGGTAAGCGGCAGGGTCGGAACAGGAGAGCGCACGAGGGAGCTTCCAGGGGGAAACGCCTG
GTATCTTTATAGTCCTGTCGGGTTTCGCCACCTCTGACTTGAGCGTCGATTTTTGTGATGCTCGTCAGGG
GGGCGGAGCCTATGGAAAAACGCCAGCAACGCGGCCTTTTTACGGTTCCTGGCCTTTTGCTGGCCTTTTG
CTCACATGTTCTTTCCTGCGTTATCCCCTGATTCTGTGGATAACCGTATTACCGCCTTTGAGTGAGCTGA
TACCGCTCGCCGCAGCCGAACGACCGAGCGCAGCGAGTCAGTGAGCGAGGAAGCGGAAGAGCGCCCAATA
CGCAAACCGCCTCTCCCCGCGCGTTGGCCGATTCATTAATGCAGCTGGCACGACAGGTTTCCCGACTGGA
AAGCGGGCAGTGAGCGCAACGCAATTAATACGCGTACCGCTAGCCAGGAAGAGTTTGTAGAAACGCAAAA
AGGCCATCCGTCAGGATGGCCTTCTGCTTAGTTTGATGCCTGGCAGTTTATGGCGGGCGTCCTGCCCGCC
ACCCTCCGGGCCGTTGCTTCACAACGTTCAAATCCGCTCCCGGCGGATTTGTCCTACTCAGGAGAGCGTT
CACCGACAAACAACAGATAAAACGAAAGGCCCAGTCTTCCGACTGAGCCTTTCGTTTTATTTGATGCCTG
GCAGTTCCCTACTCTCGCGTTAACGCTAGCATGGATGTTTTCCCAGTCACGACGTTGTAAAACGACGGCC
AGTCTTAAGCTCGGGCCC
Features (pLannotate 1.2.2; 10 found; start..end, strand, type, name):
      1..100     +  protein_bind   attL1: mutant version of attL; recombination site for the Gateway® LR reaction LR Clonase™
    106..1560    +  CDS            SLC30A10: ZNT10_HUMAN - Also known as ZNT10, ZNT8. Experimental evidence at protein level: Swiss-Prot protein existence level 1. Plays a pivotal role in manganese transport. Manganese is an essential cation for the function of several enzymes, including some crucially important for the metabolism of neurotransmitters and other neuronal metabolic pathways. However, elevated levels of manganese are cytotoxic and induce oxidative stress, mitochondrial dysfunction and apoptosis. Acts as manganese efflux transporter and confers protection against manganese-induced cell death (PubMed:22341972, PubMed:22341971
   1565..1664    -  protein_bind   attL2: mutant version of attL; recombination site for the Gateway® LR reaction LR Clonase™
   1682..1700    -  promoter       T7 promoter: promoter for bacteriophage T7 RNA polymerase
   1834..2643    +  CDS            KanR: aminoglycoside phosphotransferase; aph(3')-Ia; confers resistance to kanamycin in bacteria or G418 (Geneticin®) in eukaryotes
   2790..3378    +  rep_origin     ori: high-copy-number ColE1/pMB1/pBR322/pUC origin of replication
   3561..3653    +  CDS            lacI (fragment): lac repressor; lacI; The lac repressor binds to the lac operator to inhibit transcription in E. coli. This inhibition can be relieved by adding lactose or isopropyl-β-D-thiogalactopyranoside (IPTG).
   3708..3735    -  terminator     rrnB T2 terminator: transcription terminator T2 from the E. coli rrnB gene
   3867..3910    +  terminator     rrnB T1 terminator: Escherichia coli rrnB; transcription terminator T1 from the E. coli rrnB gene
   3957..3993    -  CDS            lacZα (fragment): LacZα fragment of β-galactosidase; lacZ fragment
