[The description below was written by a language model from this plasmid's Addgene catalogue record and pLannotate feature annotations shown in this document.]
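Description:
pDONR221-SLC30A10_STOP is a Gateway entry clone built on the pDONR221 backbone and carries a codon-optimized open reading frame for human SLC30A10 (also called ZnT-10), a solute carrier that acts as a manganese efflux transporter and protects cells from manganese toxicity. Although the catalogue lists it as a mammalian expression vector, the plasmid itself has no mammalian promoter driving the insert. It is a shuttle intermediate from which the ORF is moved into a destination vector of the user's choice. It is maintained in E. coli through a high-copy ColE1/pUC-type origin and selected with kanamycin through an aph(3')-Ia resistance gene. The sequenced record is about 4.0 kb, consistent with the stated backbone plus a roughly 1.46 kb insert.

The ORF sits between attL1 and attL2, the recombination sites used by LR Clonase to transfer the insert directionally into attR-containing destination vectors. The rrnB T1 and T2 terminators lie upstream of the attL1 side and insulate the cassette from read-through transcription in bacteria. A T7 promoter lies just beyond attL2, oriented back toward the insert. Short lacI and lacZα fragments are backbone remnants with no functional role. M13 forward and reverse priming sites flank the cassette for sequence verification.

This version keeps a stop codon at the end of the ORF, so it suits native or N-terminally tagged expression rather than C-terminal fusions. A companion clone without the stop codon exists for that purpose. The plasmid belongs to a consortium-wide collection of SLC transporter clones intended for functional and drug-discovery studies.
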