Addgene plasmid #161291: pDONR221-SLC30A10_STOP
Purpose: Gateway entry clone with codon-optimized ORF sequence for subcloning into custom expression vectors. Contains a STOP codon at the end of the codon-optimized ORF sequence.
Depositing lab: RESOLUTE Consortium & Giulio Superti-Furga. Depositing organization: CeMM Research Center for Molecular Medicine. Publication: The RESOLUTE consortium: unlocking SLC transporters for drug discovery. Superti-Furga G, Lackner D, Wiedmer T, Ingles-Prieto A, Barbosa B, Girardi E, Goldmann U, Gurtl B, Klavins K, Klimek C, Lindinger S, Lineiro-Retes E, Muller AC, Onstein S, Redinger G, Reil D, Sedlyarov V, Wolf G, Crawford M, Everley R, ... Steppan CM. Nat Rev Drug Discov. 2020 Jul;19(7):429-430. doi: 10.1038/d41573-020-00056-6. PubMed 32265506.
Backbone
  Vector backbone: pDONR221
  Backbone manufacturer: ThermoFisher Scientific
  Backbone size w/o insert (bp): 2550
  Vector type: Mammalian Expression
Growth in bacteria
  Bacterial resistance: Kanamycin, 50 μg/mL
  Growth temperature: 37°C
  Growth strain: NEB Stable
  Copy number: High Copy
Gene/Insert
  Gene/Insert name: SLC30A10 (alt name: DKFZp547M236, ZnT-10, ZRC1, ZNT8)
  Species: H. sapiens (human)
  Insert size (bp): 1458
  Entrez Gene: SLC30A10 (a.k.a. HMDPC, HMNDYT1, ZNT10, ZNT8, ZRC1, ZnT-10)
  Cloning method: Gateway Cloning
  Sequencing primers: 5′ M13-fwd; 3′ M13-rev
Terms and licenses: Academic/Nonprofit Terms; Industry Terms
Depositor comments: This plasmid contains a STOP codon at the end of the codon-optimized ORF. For the version of this plasmid that does not contain a STOP codon, please see Addgene plasmid 132125 For more information on the full Resolute plasmid collection, please see www.addgene.org/depositor-collections/re-solute/. Please provide your feedback on this plasmid to the RESOLUTE consortium by filling out their RESOLUTE repository feedback form: https://forms.office.com/Pages/ResponsePage.aspx?id=0e05yklzmkS7rjFGQL4N7z4feCLQvEJAmVcOCM_u885UN1JJRko0Ukg4TVQwNTZLOUxPQVJWT1NHUCQlQCN0PWcu
How to cite: pDONR221-SLC30A10_STOP was a gift from RESOLUTE Consortium & Giulio Superti-Furga (Addgene plasmid # 161291 ; http://n2t.net/addgene:161291 ; RRID:Addgene_161291)
