>Addgene plasmid #161291 | pDONR221-SLC30A10_STOP | depositor partial sequence | sequence record 312517 | Codon-optimized ORF of SLC30A10
ATGGGCCGCTACTCCGGCAAGACCTGCAGGCTGCTGTTCATGCTGGTGCTGACAGTGGCCTTCTTTGTGG
CCGAGCTGGTGTCCGGCTATCTGGGCAACTCTATCGCCCTGCTGTCCGACTCTTTTAATATGCTGTCCGA
TCTGATCTCTCTGTGCGTGGGACTGAGCGCCGGATACATCGCACGGAGACCTACCAGAGGCTTCTCCGCC
ACATACGGCTATGCAAGGGCAGAGGTGGTGGGCGCCCTGAGCAACGCCGTGTTTCTGACCGCCCTGTGCT
TCACAATCTTTGTGGAGGCCGTGCTGAGGCTGGCAAGACCTGAGAGGATCGACGATCCAGAGCTGGTGCT
GATCGTGGGCGTGCTGGGCCTGCTGGTGAATGTGGTGGGCCTGCTGATCTTCCAGGACTGCGCAGCATGG
TTTGCATGCTGTCTGAGGGGCAGATCCAGGCGCCTGCAGCAGAGGCAGCAGCTGGCCGAGGGATGCGTGC
CAGGAGCCTTCGGCGGACCTCAGGGCGCCGAGGACCCAAGGAGAGCAGCAGATCCAACCGCACCAGGAAG
CGATTCCGCCGTGACCCTGAGGGGCACATCTGTGGAGAGGAAGCGCGAGAAGGGAGCAACCGTGTTCGCA
AACGTGGCAGGCGACTCCTTTAACACACAGAATGAGCCTGAGGATATGATGAAGAAGGAGAAGAAGTCTG
AGGCCCTGAATATCAGAGGCGTGCTGCTGCACGTGATGGGCGACGCACTGGGATCCGTGGTGGTGGTCAT
CACAGCCATCATCTTCTACGTGCTGCCCCTGAAGTCTGAGGACCCTTGCAACTGGCAGTGTTATATCGAT
CCAAGCCTGACCGTGCTGATGGTCATCATCATCCTGAGCTCCGCCTTTCCTCTGATCAAGGAGACAGCCG
CCATCCTGCTGCAGATGGTGCCAAAGGGCGTGAATATGGAGGAGCTGATGTCTAAGCTGAGCGCCGTGCC
AGGCATCTCTAGCGTGCACGAGGTGCACATCTGGGAGCTGGTGAGCGGCAAGATCATCGCCACCCTGCAC
ATCAAGTACCCCAAGGACCGCGGCTATCAGGATGCCTCCACCAAGATCCGGGAGATCTTCCACCACGCCG
GCATCCACAACGTGACAATCCAGTTTGAGAATGTGGACCTGAAGGAGCCACTGGAGCAGAAGGATCTGCT
GCTGCTGTGCAACAGCCCCTGTATCTCCAAGGGATGCGCAAAGCAGCTGTGCTGTCCACCTGGCGCCCTG
CCACTGGCACACGTGAACGGCTGTGCCGAGCACAATGGCGGCCCTTCTCTGGACACCTACGGATCTGATG
GACTGAGCAGGAGGGACGCAAGAGAGGTGGCAATCGAGGTGTCCCTGGACTCTTGCCTGAGCGATCACGG
CCAGAGCCTGAACAAGACCCAGGAGGATCAGTGTTATGTGAATAGGACACACTTTTAA
